>Addgene plasmid #15534 | pk7-GR-GFP | addgene full sequence | sequence record 183637 | Addgene NGS Result
GCGCAGCGAGTCAGTGAGCGAGGAAGCGGAAGAGCGCCCAATACGCAAACCGCCTCTCCCCGCGCGTTGG
CCGATTCATTAATGCAGCTGGCACGACAGGTTTCCCGACTGGAAAGCGGGCAGTGAGCGCAACGCAATTA
ATGTGAGTTAGCTCACTCATTAGGCACCCCAGGCTTTACACTTTATGCTTCCGGCTCGTATGTTGTGTGG
AATTGTGAGCGGATAACAATTTCACACAGGAAACAGCTATGACATGATTACGAATTAATTCGAGCTCGCC
CGACATTGATTATTGACTAGTTATTAATAGTAATCAATTACGGGGTCATTAGTTCATAGCCCATATATGG
AGTTCCGCGTTACATAACTTACGGTAAATGGCCCGCCTGGCTGACCGCCCAACGACCCCCGCCCATTGAC
GTCAATAATGACGTATGTTCCCATAGTAACGCCAATAGGGACTTTCCATTGACGTCAATGGGTGGAGTAT
TTACGGTAAACTGCCCACTTGGCAGTACATCAAGTGTATCATATGCCAAGTACGCCCCCTATTGACGTCA
ATGACGGTAAATGGCCCGCCTGGCATTATGCCCAGTACATGACCTTATGGGACTTTCCTACTTGGCAGTA
CATCTACGTATTAGTCATCGCTATTACCATGGTGATGCGGTTTTGGCAGTACATCAATGGGCGTGGATAG
CGGTTTGACTCACGGGGATTTCCAAGTCTCCACCCCATTGACGTCAATGGGAGTTTGTTTTGGCACCAAA
ATCAACGGGACTTTCCAAAATGTCGTAACAACTCCGCCCCATTGACGCAAATGGGCGGTAGGCGTGTACG
GTGGGAGGTCTATATAAGCAGAGCTCGTTTAGTGAACCGTCAGATCGCCTGGAGACGCCATCCACGCTGT
TTTGACCTCCATAGAAGACACCGGGACCGATCCAGCCTCCGCGGCCGGGAACGGTGCATTGGAACGCGGA
TTCCCCGTGCCAAGAGTGACGTAAGTACCGCCTATAGAGTCTATAGGCCCACCCCCTTGGCTTCGTTAGA
ACGCGGCTACAATTAATACATAACCTTATGTATCATACACATACGATTTAGGTGACACTATAGAATAACA
TCCACTTTGCCTTTCTCTCCACAGGTGTCCACTCCCAGGTCCAACTGCACCTCGGTTCTAAGCTTCTGCA
GGTCGACTCTAGAATGGACTCCAAAGAATCATTAACTCCTGGTAGAGAAGAAAACCCCAGCAGTGTGCTT
GCTCAGGAGAGGGGAGATGTGATGGACTTCTATAAAACCCTAAGAGGAGGAGCTACTGTGAAGGTTTCTG
CGTCTTCACCCTCACTGGCTGTCGCTTCTCAATCAGACTCCAAGCAGCGAAGACTTTTGGTTGATTTTCC
AAAAGGCTCAGTAAGCAATGCGCAGCAGCCAGATCTGTCCAAAGCAGTTTCACTCTCAATGGGACTGTAT
ATGGGAGAGACAGAAACAAAAGTGATGGGAAATGACCTGGGATTCCCACAGCAGGGCCAAATCAGCCTTT
CCTCGGGGGAAACAGACTTAAAGCTTTTGGAAGAAAGCATTGCAAACCTCAATAGGTCGACCAGTGTTCC
AGAGAACCCCAAGAGTTCAGCATCCACTGCTGTGTCTGCTGCCCCCACAGAGAAGGAGTTTCCAAAAACT
CACTCTGATGTATCTTCAGAACAGCAACATTTGAAGGGCCAGACTGGCACCAACGGTGGCAATGTGAAAT
TGTATACCACAGACCAAAGCACCTTTGACATTTTGCAGGATTTGGAGTTTTCTTCTGGGTCCCCAGGTAA
AGAGACGAATGAGAGTCCTTGGAGATCAGACCTGTTGATAGATGAAAACTGTTTGCTTTCTCCTCTGGCG
GGAGAAGACGATTCATTCCTTTTGGAAGGAAACTCGAATGAGGACTGCAAGCCTCTCATTTTACCGGACA
CTAAACCCAAAATTAAGGATAATGGAGATCTGGTTTTGTCAAGCCCCAGTAATGTAACACTGCCCCAAGT
GAAAACAGAAAAAGAAGATTTCATCGAACTCTGCACCCCTGGGGTAATTAAGCAAGAGAAACTGGGCACA
GTTTACTGTCAGGCAAGCTTTCCTGGAGCAAATATAATTGGTAATAAAATGTCTGCCATTTCTGTTCATG
GTGTGAGTACCTCTGGAGGACAGATGTACCACTATGACATGAATACAGCATCCCTTTCTCAACAGCAGGA
TCAGAAGCCTATTTTTAATGTCATTCCACCAATTCCCGTTGGTTCCGAAAATTGGAATAGGTGCCAAGGA
TCTGGAGATGACAACTTGACTTCTCTGGGGACTCTGAACTTCCCTGGTCGAACAGTTTTTTCTAATGGCT
ATTCAAGCCCCAGCATGAGACCAGATGTAAGCTCTCCTCCATCCAGCTCCTCAACAGCAACAACAGGACC
ACCTCCCAAACTCTGCCTGGTGTGCTCTGATGAAGCTTCAGGATGTCATTATGGAGTCTTAACTTGTGGA
AGCTGTAAAGTTTTCTTCAAAAGAGCAGTGGAAGGACAGCACAATTACCTATGTGCTGGAAGGAATGATT
GCATCATCGATAAAATTCGAAGAAAAAACTGCCCAGCATGCCGCTATCGAAAATGTCTTCAGGCTGGAAT
GAACCTGGAAGCTCGAAAAACAAAGAAAAAAATAAAAGGAATTCAGCAGGCCACTACAGGAGTCTCACAA
GAAACCTCTGAAAATCCTGGTAACAAAACAATAGTTCCTGCAACGTTACCACAACTCACCCCTACCCTGG
TGTCACTGTTGGAGGTTATTGAACCTGAAGTGTTATATGCAGGATATGATAGCTCTGTTCCAGACTCAAC
TTGGAGGATCATGACTACGCTCAACATGTTAGGAGGGCGGCAAGTGATTGCAGCAGTGAAATGGGCAAAG
GCAATACCAGGTTTCAGGAACTTACACCTGGATGACCAAATGACCCTACTGCAGTACTCCTGGATGTTTC
TTATGGCATTTGCTCTGGGGTGGAGATCATATAGACAATCAAGTGCAAACCTGCTGTGTTTTGCTCCTGA
TCTGATTATTAATGAGCAGAGAATGACTCTACCCTGCATGTACGACCAATGTAAACACATGCTGTATGTT
TCCTCTGAGTTACACAGGCTTCAGGTATCTTATGAAGAGTATCTCTGTATGAAAACCTTACTGCTTCTCT
CTTCAGTTCCTAAGGACGGTCTGAAGAGCCAAGAGCTATTTGATGAAATTAGAATGACCTACATCAAAGA
GCTAGGAAAAGCCATTGTCAAGAGGGAAGGAAACTCCAGCCAGAACTGGCAGCGGTTTTATCAACTGACA
AAACTCTTGGATTCTATGCATGAAGTGGTTGAAAATCTCCTTAACTATTGCTTCCAAACATTTTTGGATA
AGACCATGAGTATTGAATTCCCCGAGATGTTAGCTGAAATCATCACCAATCAGATACCAAAATATTCAAA
TGGAAATATCAAAAAACTTCTGTTTCATCAAAAGTCTAGAATGAGTAAAGGAGAAGAACTTTTCACTGGA
GTTGTCCCAATTCTTGTTGAATTAGATGGTGATGTTAATGGGCACAAATTTTCTGTCAGTGGAGAGGGTG
AAGGTGATGCAACATACGGAAAACTTACCCTTAAATTTATTTGCACTACTGGAAAACTACCTGTTCCATG
GCCAACACTTGTCACTACTTTCACTTATGGTGTTCAATGCTTTTCAAGATACCCAGATCATATGAAACGG
CATGACTTTTTCAAGAGTGCCATGCCCGAAGGTTATGTACAGGAAAGAACTATATTTTTCAAAGATGACG
GGAACTACAAGACACGTGCTGAAGTCAAGTTTGAAGGTGATACCCTTGTTAATAGAATCGAGTTAAAAGG
TATTGATTTTAAAGAAGATGGAAACATTCTTGGACACAAATTGGAATACAACTATAACTCACACAATGTA
TACATCATGGCAGACAAACAAAAGAATGGAATCAAAGTTAACTTCAAAATTAGACACAACATTGAAGATG
GAAGCGTTCAACTAGCAGACCATTATCAACAAAATACTCCAATTGGCGATGGCCCTGTCCTTTTACCAGA
CAACCATTACCTGTCCACACAATCTGCCCTTTCGAAAGATCCCAACGAAAAGAGAGACCACATGGTCCTT
CTTGAGTTTGTAACAGCTGCTGGGATTACACATGGCATGGATGAACTAGTTCCGCGTGGATCCTGAGAAT
TCAATCGATGGCCGCCATGGCCCAACTTGTTTATTGCAGCTTATAATGGTTACAAATAAAGCAATAGCAT
CACAAATTTCACAAATAAAGCATTTTTTTCACTGCATTCTAGTTGTGGTTTGTCCAAACTCATCAATGTA
TCTTATCATGTCTGGATCGGGAATTAATTCGGCGCAGCACCATGGCCTGAAATAACCTCTGAAAGAGGAA
CTTGGTTAGGTACCTTCTGAGGCGGAAAGAACCAGCTGTGGAATGTGTGTCAGTTAGGGTGTGGAAAGTC
CCCAGGCTCCCCAGCAGGCAGAAGTATGCAAAGCATGCATCTCAATTAGTCAGCAACCAGGTGTGGAAAG
TCCCCAGGCTCCCCAGCAGGCAGAAGTATGCAAAGCATGCATCTCAATTAGTCAGCAACCATAGTCCCGC
CCCTAACTCCGCCCATCCCGCCCCTAACTCCGCCCAGTTCCGCCCATTCTCCGCCCCATGGCTGACTAAT
TTTTTTTATTTATGCAGAGGCCGAGGCCGCCTCGGCCTCTGAGCTATTCCAGAAGTAGTGAGGAGGCTTT
TTTGGAGGCCTAGGCTTTTGCAAAAAGCTGTTAACAGCTTGGCACTGGCCGTCGTTTTACAACGTCGTGA
CTGGGAAAACCCTGGCGTTACCCAACTTAATCGCCTTGCAGCACATCCCCCTTTCGCCAGCTGGCGTAAT
AGCGAAGAGGCCCGCACCGATCGCCCTTCCCAACAGTTGCGCAGCCTGAATGGCGAATGGCGCCTGATGC
GGTATTTTCTCCTTACGCATCTGTGCGGTATTTCACACCGCATA
[142 nt withheld, positions 5085-5226]
C
[141 nt withheld, positions 5228-5368]
CCTTTGACGTTGGAGTCCACGTTCTTT
[37 nt withheld, positions 5396-5432]
ACCCTATCTCGGGCTATTCTTTTGATTTATAAGGGATTTTGCCGATTTCGGCCTATTGGTTAAAAAATGA
GCTGATTTAACAAAAATTTAACGCGAATTTTAACAAAATATTAACGTTTACAATTTTATGGTGCACTCTC
AGTACAATCTGCTCTGATGCCGCATAGTTAAGCCAGCCCCGACACCCGCCAACACCCGCTGACGCGCCCT
GACGGGCTTGTCTGCTCCCGGCATCCGCTTACAGACAAGCTGTGACCGTCTCCGGGAGCTGCATGTGTCA
GAGGTTTTCACCGTCATCACCGAAACGCGCGAGACGAAAGGGCCTCGTGATACGCCTATTTTTATAGGTT
AATGTCATGATAATAATGGTTTCTTAGACGTCAGGTGGCACTTTTCGGGGAAATGTGCGCGGAACCCCTA
TTTGTTTATTTTTCTAAATACATTCAAATATGTATCCGCTCATGAGACAATAACCCTGATAAATGCTTCA
ATAATATTGAAAAAGGAAGAGTATGAGTATTCAACATTTCCGTGTCGCCCTTATTCCCTTTTTTGCGGCA
TTTTGCCTTCCTGTTTTTGCTCACCCAGAAACGCTGGTGAAAGTAAAAGATGCTGAAGATCAGTTGGGTG
CACGAGTGGGTTACATCGAACTGGATCTCAACAGCGGTAAGATCCTTGAGAGTTTTCGCCCCGAAGAACG
TTTTCCAATGATGAGCACTTTTAAAGTTCTGCTATGTGGCGCGGTATTATCCCGTATTGACGCCGGGCAA
GAGCAACTCGGTCGCCGCATACACTATTCTCAGAATGACTTGGTTGAGTACTCACCAGTCACAGAAAAGC
ATCTTACGGATGGCATGACAGTAAGAGAATTATGCAGTGCTGCCATAACCATGAGTGATAACACTGCGGC
CAACTTACTTCTGACAACGATCGGAGGACCGAAGGAGCTAACCGCTTTTTTGCACAACATGGGGGATCAT
GTAACTCGCCTTGATCGTTGGGAACCGGAGCTGAATGAAGCCATACCAAACGACGAGCGTGACACCACGA
TGCCTGTAGCAATGGCAACAACGTTGCGCAAACTATTAACTGGCGAACTACTTACTCTAGCTTCCCGGCA
ACAATTAATAGACTGGATGGAGGCGGATAAAGTTGCAGGACCACTTCTGCGCTCGGCCCTTCCGGCTGGC
TGGTTTATTGCTGATAAATCTGGAGCCGGTGAGCGTGGGTCTCGCGGTATCATTGCAGCACTGGGGCCAG
ATGGTAAGCCCTCCCGTATCGTAGTTATCTACACGACGGGGAGTCAGGCAACTATGGATGAACGAAATAG
ACAGATCGCTGAGATAGGTGCCTCACTGATTAAGCATTGGTAACTGTCAGACCAAGTTTACTCATATATA
CTTTAGATTGATTTAAAACTTCATTTTTAATTTAAAAGGATCTAGGTGAAGATCCTTTTTGATAATCTCA
TGACCAAAATCCCTTAACGTGAGTTTTCGTTCCACTGAGCGTCAGACCCCGTAGAAAAGATCAAAGGATC
TTCTTGAGATCCTTTTTTTCTGCGCGTAATCTGCTGCTTGCAAACAAAAAAACCACCGCTACCAGCGGTG
GTTTGTTTGCCGGATCAAGAGCTACCAACTCTTTTTCCGAAGGTAACTGGCTTCAGCAGAGCGCAGATAC
CAAATACTGTTCTTCTAGTGTAGCCGTAGTTAGGCCACCACTTCAAGAACTCTGTAGCACCGCCTACATA
CCTCGCTCTGCTAATCCTGTTACCAGTGGCTGCTGCCAGTGGCGATAAGTCGTGTCTTACCGGGTTGGAC
TCAAGACGATAGTTACCGGATAAGGCGCAGCGGTCGGGCTGAACGGGGGGTTCGTGCACACAGCCCAGCT
TGGAGCGAACGACCTACACCGAACTGAGATACCTACAGCGTGAGCTATGAGAAAGCGCCACGCTTCCCGA
AGGGAGAAAGGCGGACAGGTATCCGGTAAGCGGCAGGGTCGGAACAGGAGAGCGCACGAGGGAGCTTCCA
GGGGGAAACGCCTGGTATCTTTATAGTCCTGTCGGGTTTCGCCACCTCTGACTTGAGCGTCGATTTTTGT
GATGCTCGTCAGGGGGGCGGAGCCTATGGAAAAACGCCAGCAACGCGGCCTTTTTACGGTTCCTGGCCTT
TTGCTGGCCTTTTGCTCACATGTTCTTTCCTGCGTTATCCCCTGATTCTGTGGATAACCGTATTACCGCC
TTTGAGTGAGCTGATACCGCTCGCCGCAGCCGAACGACCGA
Features (pLannotate 1.2.2; 23 found; start..end, strand, type, name):
      5..32      +  rep_origin     RSF ori (fragment): Plasmids containing the RSF 1030 origin of replication can be propagated in E. coli cells that contain additional plasmids with compatible origins.
     34..126     +  CDS            lacI (fragment): lac repressor; lacI; The lac repressor binds to the lac operator to inhibit transcription in E. coli. This inhibition can be relieved by adding lactose or isopropyl-β-D-thiogalactopyranoside (IPTG).
    139..160     +  protein_bind   CAP binding site: CAP binding activates transcription in the presence of cAMP. E. coli catabolite activator protein
    175..205     +  promoter       lac promoter: promoter for the E. coli lac operon
    213..229     +  protein_bind   lac operator: The lac repressor binds to the lac operator to inhibit transcription in E. coli. This inhibition can be relieved by adding lactose or isopropyl-β-D-thiogalactopyranoside (IPTG). lac repressor encoded by lacI
    282..661     +  enhancer       CMV enhancer: human cytomegalovirus immediate early enhancer
    662..865     +  promoter       CMV promoter: human cytomegalovirus (CMV) immediate early promoter
   1001..1044    +  intron         CMV intron (fragment): modified intron A from human cytomegalovirus
   1096..1114    +  promoter       SP6 promoter: promoter for bacteriophage SP6 RNA polymerase
   1118..1155    +  CDS            IgH signal sequence (fragment): signal sequence from the mouse immunoglobulin heavy chain variable region
   1186..1203    -  misc_feature   MCS (fragment): pUC18/19 multiple cloning site
   1204..3534    +  CDS            NR3C1: GCR_HUMAN - Also known as GRL. Experimental evidence at protein level: Swiss-Prot protein existence level 1. [Isoform Alpha-D3]: Has lowest transcriptional activation activity of all isoforms created by alternative initiation (PubMed:15866175, PubMed:23820903). Has transcriptional repression activity (PubMed:23303127). From Homo sapiens (Human).
   3541..4248    +  CDS            GFP (S65T): GFP (S65T) is a basic (constitutively fluorescent) green fluorescent protein published in 1995, derived from Aequorea victoria.
   4294..4428    +  polyA_signal   SV40 poly(A) signal: SV40 polyadenylation signal
   4497..4854    +  promoter       SV40 promoter: SV40 enhancer and early promoter
   4873..5027    +  CDS            lacZα (fragment): LacZα fragment of β-galactosidase; lacZ fragment
   5033..5084    -  misc_feature   bom (fragment): basis of mobility region from pBR322
   5103..5483    +  rep_origin     M13 ori (sequence partly withheld): M13 bacteriophage origin of replication; arrow indicates direction of (+) strand synthesis
   5559..5608    -  misc_feature   bom (fragment): basis of mobility region from pBR322
   5710..5745    -  CDS            rop (fragment): Rop protein, which maintains plasmids at low copy number; rop
   5840..5944    +  promoter       AmpR promoter: bla
   5945..6805    +  CDS            AmpR: β-lactamase; bla; confers resistance to ampicillin, carbenicillin, and related antibiotics
   6976..7564    +  rep_origin     ori: high-copy-number ColE1/pMB1/pBR322/pUC origin of replication
