[The description below was written by a language model from this plasmid's Addgene catalogue record and pLannotate feature annotations shown in this document.]
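Description:
pk7-GR-GFP is a mammalian expression plasmid built on the pk7-GFP backbone that encodes the human glucocorticoid receptor (NR3C1) fused at its C terminus to green fluorescent protein. The roughly 2.3 kb receptor coding sequence was inserted at the XbaI site of the backbone with its stop codon removed, so that translation continues in frame into the GFP already present in the vector. The feature table identifies this reporter as the S65T variant of Aequorea victoria GFP. Transcription of the fusion is driven by the human cytomegalovirus immediate early enhancer and promoter, followed by a fragment of CMV intron A, and is terminated by an SV40 polyadenylation signal. An SP6 promoter lies just upstream of the insert and could in principle support in vitro transcription.

In bacteria the 7.7 kb plasmid is maintained at high copy through a ColE1/pUC-type origin and selected with ampicillin via the bla gene. An M13 phage origin is also annotated, which allows production of single-stranded DNA. An SV40 enhancer/early promoter region sits downstream of the expression cassette, but no mammalian selection marker is annotated behind it. Several short annotated fragments (lacI, lacZα, rop, bom, an RSF origin fragment, an IgH signal sequence fragment, and the lac promoter/operator) appear to be cloning remnants of the backbone rather than functional parts.

The associated publication used this GFP–glucocorticoid receptor chimera as a fluorescent reporter of nuclear protein import in a study of Ran/TC4 GTPase function. This fits the receptor's well-known hormone-dependent movement from cytoplasm to nucleus, which makes the fusion useful for tracking its localization in cells.
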