Addgene plasmid #15534: pk7-GR-GFP
Depositing lab: Ian Macara. Depositing organization: University of Virginia. Publication: Evidence using a green fluorescent protein-glucocorticoid receptor chimera that the Ran/TC4 GTPase mediates an essential function independent of nuclear protein import. Carey KL, Richards SA, Lounsbury KM, Macara IG. J Cell Biol. 1996 Jun . 133(5):985-96. 10.1083/jcb.133.5.985 PubMed 8655589.
Backbone
  Vector backbone: pk7-GFP
  Backbone size w/o insert (bp): 5460
  Vector type: Mammalian Expression
Growth in bacteria
  Bacterial resistance: Ampicillin, 100 μg/mL
  Growth temperature: 37°C
  Growth strain: DH5alpha
  Copy number: High Copy
Gene/Insert
  Gene/Insert name: Glucocorticoid receptor (alt names: pk7-GR-GFP; pk-GR-GFP; GR-GFP)
  Species: H. sapiens (human)
  Insert size (bp): 2333
  Mutation: The glucocorticoid receptor was cloned into the XbaI site in pk7-GFP such that the stop codon of GR was deleted and the coding sequence continued in frame with that of the GFP
  GenBank ID: NM_001018077
  Entrez Gene: NR3C1 (a.k.a. GCCR, GCR, GCRST, GR, GRL)
  Tag / fusion protein: GFP (C terminal on backbone)
  Cloning method: Restriction Enzyme; 5′ cloning site XbaI (not destroyed); 3′ cloning site XbaI (not destroyed)
  Sequencing primers: 5′ CAG GTC CAA CTG CAC CTC GGT TC
Terms and licenses: Academic/Nonprofit Terms; Industry Terms: Not Available to Industry
How to cite: pk7-GR-GFP was a gift from Ian Macara (Addgene plasmid # 15534 ; http://n2t.net/addgene:15534 ; RRID:Addgene_15534)
