>Addgene plasmid #15534 | pk7-GR-GFP | addgene partial sequence | sequence record 99089 | GFP-R 5'-CCATCTAATTCAACAAGAATTGGGACAAC-3'
GAAGTTCTTCTCCTTTACTCATTCTAGACTTTTGATGAAACAGAAGTTTTTTGATATTTCCATTTGAATA
TTTTGGTATCTGATTGGTGATGATTTCAGCTAACATCTCGGGGAATTCAATACTCATGGTCTTATCCAAA
AATGTTTGGAAGCAATAGTTAAGGAGATTTTCAACCACTTCATGCATAGAATCCAAGAGTTTTGTCAGTT
GATAAAACCGCTGCCAGTTCTGGCTGGAGTTTCCTTCCCTCTTGACAATGGCTTTTCCTAGCTCTTTGAT
GTAGGTCATTCTAATTTCATCAAATAGCTCTTGGCTCTTCAGACCGTCCTTAGGAACTGAAGAGAGAAGC
AGTAAGGTTTTCATACAGAGATACTCTTCATAAGATACCTGAAGCCTGTGTAACTCAGAGGAAACATACA
GCATGTGTTTACATTGGTCGTACATGCAGGGTAGAGTCATTCTCTGCTCATTAATAATCAGATCAGGAGC
AAAACACAGCAGGTTTGCACTTGATTGTCTATATGATCTCCACCCCAGAGCAAATGCCATAAGAAACATC
CAGGAGTACTGCAGTAGGGTCATTTGGTCATCCAGGTGTAAGTTCCTGAAACCTGGTATTGCCTTTGCCC
ATTTCACTGCTGCAATCACTTGCCGCCCTCCTAACATGTTGAGCGTAGTCATGATCCTCCAAGTTGAGTC
TGGAACAGAGCTATCATATCCTGCATATAACACTTCAGGTTCAATAACCTCCAACAGTGACACCAGGGTA
GGGGTGAGTTGTGGTAACGTTGCAGGAACTATTGTTTTGTTACCAGGATTTTCAGAGGTTTCTTGTGAGA
CTCCTGTAGTGGCCTGCTGAATTCCTTTTATTTTTTTCTTTGTTTTTCGAGCTTCCAGGTTC
