>Addgene plasmid #15534 | pk7-GR-GFP | addgene partial sequence | sequence record 104010 | hGR-R 5'-TTGGGGTTCTCTGGAACACT-3'
AAGCTTTAAGTCTGTTTCCCCCGAGGAAAGGCTGATTTGGCCCTGCTGTGGGAATCCCAGGTCATTTCCC
ATCACTTTTGTTTCTGTCTCTCCCATATACAGTCCCATTGAGAGTGAAACTGCTTTGGACAGATCTGGCT
GCTGCGCATTGCTTACTGAGCCTTTTGGAAAATCAACCAAAAGTCTTCGCTGCTTGGAGTCTGATTGAGA
AGCGACAGCCAGTGAGGGTGAAGACGCAGAAACCTTCACAGTAGCTCCTCCTCTTAGGGTTTTATAGAAG
TCCATCACATCTCCCCTCTCCTGAGCAAGCACACTGCTGGGGTTTTCTTCTCTACCAGGAGTTAATGATT
CTTTGGAGTCCATTCTAGAGTCGACCTGCAGAAGCTTAGAACCGAGGTGCAGTTGGACCTGGGAGTGGAC
ACCTGTGGAGAGAAAGGCAAAGTGGATGTTATTCTATAGTGTCACCTAAATCGTATGTGTATGATACATA
AGGTTATGTATTAATTGTAGCCGCGTTCTAACGAAGCCAAGGGGGTGGGCCTATAGACTCTATAGGCGGT
ACTTACGTCACTCTTGGCACGGGGAATCCGCGTTCCAATGCACCGTTCCCGGCCGCGGAGGCTGGATCGG
TCCCGGTGTCTTCTATGGAGGTCAAAACAGCGTGGATGGCGTCTCCAGGCGATCTGACGGTTCACTAAAC
GAGCTCTGCTTATATAGACCTCCCACCGTACACGCCTACCGCCCATTTGCGTCAATGGGGCGGAGTTGTT
ACGACATTTTGGAAAGTCCCGTTGATTTTGGTGCCAAAACAAACTCCCATTGACGTCAATGGGGTGGAGA
CTTGGAAATCCCCGTGAGTCAAACCGCTATCCACGC
